Addgene plasmid #190565: pORF1-Flag
Purpose: Mammalian expression plasmid encoding the first open reading frame (ORF1, expressing the protein ORF1p) of human L1 (L1.3); carries a C-terminus Flag tag.
Depositing lab: Anthony Furano. Depositing organization: National Institute of Diabetes & Digestive & Kidney Diseases (NIDDK). Publication: Phosphorylation of ORF1p is required for L1 retrotransposition. Cook PR, Jones CE, Furano AV. Proc Natl Acad Sci U S A. 2015 Apr 7;112(14):4298-303. doi: 10.1073/pnas.1416869112. Epub 2015 Mar 23. PubMed 25831499.
Backbone
  Vector backbone: pcDNA 3.1(+)-puro
  Backbone manufacturer: ThermoFisher
  Backbone size w/o insert (bp): 5159
  Total vector size (bp): 6200
  Modifications to backbone: Neomycin resistance gene was removed and replaced with puromycin resistance gene for selection in mammalian cells.
  Vector type: Mammalian Expression
  Selectable markers: Puromycin
Growth in bacteria
  Bacterial resistance: Ampicillin, 100 μg/mL
  Growth temperature: 37°C
  Growth strain: DH5alpha
  Copy number: High Copy
Gene/Insert
  Gene/Insert name: ORF1 (from L1.3) (alt name: p40)
  Species: H. sapiens (human)
  Insert size (bp): 1041
  Promoter: CMV
  Tag / fusion protein: FLAG (C terminal on insert)
  Cloning method: Restriction Enzyme; 5′ cloning site BamHI (not destroyed); 3′ cloning site EcoRI (not destroyed)
  Sequencing primers: 5′ T7 promoter; 3′ BGH reverse
Terms and licenses: Academic/Nonprofit Terms; Industry Terms: Not Available to Industry
Depositor comments: The bases GCA were inserted between BamHI and the first codon of ORF1 (ATG) for a consensus Kozak sequence as described in the Supporting Information in Cook, Jones, and Furano, 2015, 10.1073/pnas.1416869112, PMID: 25831499.
How to cite: pORF1-Flag was a gift from Anthony Furano (Addgene plasmid # 190565 ; http://n2t.net/addgene:190565 ; RRID:Addgene_190565)
