[The description below was written by a language model from this plasmid's Addgene catalogue record and pLannotate feature annotations shown in this document.]
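Description:
pORF1-Flag is a mammalian expression plasmid of about 6.2 kb built on a pcDNA3.1(+) backbone in which the neomycin resistance gene has been replaced by a puromycin resistance gene. In E. coli it replicates from a high-copy ColE1/pUC-type origin and is selected with ampicillin through the β-lactamase gene and its native promoter. An f1 origin is also present. For selection in mammalian cells, an SV40 early promoter drives puromycin N-acetyltransferase, followed by an SV40 polyadenylation signal. The short ble, lac and lacI fragments annotated nearby appear to be backbone remnants rather than functional units, as do the small HIV-1 LTR and SV40 promoter fragments called by the annotation software.

The payload is the first open reading frame of the human LINE-1 element L1.3, encoding ORF1p (also called p40), a nucleic acid-binding chaperone that binds its own transcript and is essential for L1 retrotransposition. The roughly 1 kb insert was cloned between BamHI and EcoRI sites, with three bases added ahead of the start codon to create a consensus Kozak context, and it carries a C-terminal FLAG tag for detection or immunopurification. The tag is listed in the catalogue entry but is not called separately in the feature table. Expression is driven by the CMV immediate early enhancer and promoter and terminated by the bovine growth hormone polyadenylation signal. A T7 promoter upstream of the insert serves as a sequencing primer site and could support in vitro transcription. The construct is intended for expressing tagged ORF1p in mammalian cells, and the associated publication concerns the requirement of ORF1p phosphorylation for L1 retrotransposition.
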