Features (pLannotate 1.2.2; 20 found; start..end, strand, type, name):
     28..80      -  misc_feature   bom (fragment): basis of mobility region from pBR322
    235..614     +  enhancer       CMV enhancer: human cytomegalovirus immediate early enhancer
    615..818     +  promoter       CMV promoter: human cytomegalovirus (CMV) immediate early promoter
    814..847     +  LTR            5' LTR (truncated) (fragment): truncated 5' long terminal repeat (LTR) from HIV-1
    863..881     +  promoter       T7 promoter: promoter for bacteriophage T7 RNA polymerase
    938..1951    +  CDS            L1RE1: LORF1_HUMAN - Also known as LRE1. Experimental evidence at protein level: Swiss-Prot protein existence level 1. Nucleic acid-binding protein which is essential for retrotransposition of LINE-1 elements in the genome. Functions as a nucleic acid chaperone binding its own transcript and therefore preferentially mobilizing the transcript from which they are encoded. From Homo sapiens (Human).
   2055..2279    +  polyA_signal   bGH poly(A) signal: bovine growth hormone polyadenylation signal
   2283..2304    +  promoter       SV40 promoter (fragment): SV40 enhancer and early promoter
   2325..2753    +  rep_origin     f1 ori (sequence partly withheld): f1 bacteriophage origin of replication; arrow indicates direction of (+) strand synthesis
   2767..3096    +  promoter       SV40 promoter: SV40 enhancer and early promoter
   3117..3716    +  CDS            PuroR: puromycin N-acetyltransferase; pac from Streptomyces alboniger; confers resistance to puromycin
   3723..3881    +  CDS            ble (fragment): BLE_KLEPN - Experimental evidence at protein level: Swiss-Prot protein existence level 1. Binding protein with a strong affinity to the bleomycin family of antibiotics. Binds to CL990; an antimitotic-antibiotic compound. From Klebsiella pneumoniae.
   3876..3997    +  polyA_signal   SV40 poly(A) signal: SV40 polyadenylation signal
   4070..4086    -  protein_bind   lac operator: The lac repressor binds to the lac operator to inhibit transcription in E. coli. This inhibition can be relieved by adding lactose or isopropyl-β-D-thiogalactopyranoside (IPTG). lac repressor encoded by lacI
   4094..4124    -  promoter       lac promoter: promoter for the E. coli lac operon
   4139..4160    -  protein_bind   CAP binding site: CAP binding activates transcription in the presence of cAMP. E. coli catabolite activator protein
   4173..4265    -  CDS            lacI (fragment): lac repressor; lacI; The lac repressor binds to the lac operator to inhibit transcription in E. coli. This inhibition can be relieved by adding lactose or isopropyl-β-D-thiogalactopyranoside (IPTG).
   4448..5036    -  rep_origin     ori: high-copy-number ColE1/pMB1/pBR322/pUC origin of replication
   5207..6067    -  CDS            AmpR: β-lactamase; bla; confers resistance to ampicillin, carbenicillin, and related antibiotics
   6068..6172    -  promoter       AmpR promoter: bla
>Addgene plasmid #190565 | pORF1-Flag | addgene full sequence | sequence record 393221 | Addgene NGS Result
GACGGATCGGGAGATCTCCCGATCCCCTATGGTGCACTCTCAGTACAATCTGCTCTGATGCCGCATAGTT
AAGCCAGTATCTGCTCCCTGCTTGTGTGTTGGAGGTCGCTGAGTAGTGCGCGAGCAAAATTTAAGCTACA
ACAAGGCAAGGCTTGACCGACAATTGCATGAAGAATCTGCTTAGGGTTAGGCGTTTTGCGCTGCTTCGCG
ATGTACGGGCCAGATATACGCGTTGACATTGATTATTGACTAGTTATTAATAGTAATCAATTACGGGGTC
ATTAGTTCATAGCCCATATATGGAGTTCCGCGTTACATAACTTACGGTAAATGGCCCGCCTGGCTGACCG
CCCAACGACCCCCGCCCATTGACGTCAATAATGACGTATGTTCCCATAGTAACGCCAATAGGGACTTTCC
ATTGACGTCAATGGGTGGAGTATTTACGGTAAACTGCCCACTTGGCAGTACATCAAGTGTATCATATGCC
AAGTACGCCCCCTATTGACGTCAATGACGGTAAATGGCCCGCCTGGCATTATGCCCAGTACATGACCTTA
TGGGACTTTCCTACTTGGCAGTACATCTACGTATTAGTCATCGCTATTACCATGGTGATGCGGTTTTGGC
AGTACATCAATGGGCGTGGATAGCGGTTTGACTCACGGGGATTTCCAAGTCTCCACCCCATTGACGTCAA
TGGGAGTTTGTTTTGGCACCAAAATCAACGGGACTTTCCAAAATGTCGTAACAACTCCGCCCCATTGACG
CAAATGGGCGGTAGGCGTGTACGGTGGGAGGTCTATATAAGCAGAGCTCTCTGGCTAACTAGAGAACCCA
CTGCTTACTGGCTTATCGAAATTAATACGACTCACTATAGGGAGACCCAAGCTGGCTAGCGTTTAAACTT
AAGCTTGGTACCGAGCTCGGATCCGCAATGGGGAAAAAACAGAACAGAAAAACTGGAAACTCTAAAACGC
AGAGCGCCTCTCCTCCTCCAAAGGAACGCAGTTCCTCACCAGCAACAGAACAAAGCTGGATGGAGAATGA
TTTTGACGAGCTGAGAGAAGAAGGCTTCAGACGATCAAATTACTCTGAGCTACGGGAGGACATTCAAACC
AAAGGCAAAGAAGTTGAAAACTTTGAAAAAAATTTAGAAGAATGTATAACTAGAATAACCAATACAGAGA
AGTGCTTAAAGGAGCTGATGGAGCTGAAAACCAAGGCTCGAGAACTACGTGAAGAATGCAGAAGCCTCAG
GAGCCGATGCGATCAACTGGAAGAAAGGGTATCAGCAATGGAAGATGAAATGAATGAAATGAAGCGAGAA
GGGAAGTTTAGAGAAAAAAGAATAAAAAGAAATGAGCAAAGCCTCCAAGAAATATGGGACTATGTGAAAA
GACCAAATCTACGTCTGATTGGTGTACCTGAAAGTGATGTGGAGAATGGAACCAAGTTGGAAAACACTCT
GCAGGATATTATCCAGGAGAACTTCCCCAATCTAGCAAGGCAGGCCAACGTTCAGATTCAGGAAATACAG
AGAACGCCACAAAGATACTCCTCGAGAAGAGCAACTCCAAGACACATAATTGTCAGATTCACCAAAGTTG
AAATGAAGGAAAAAATGTTAAGGGCAGCCAGAGAGAAAGGTCGGGTTACCCTCAAAGGAAAGCCCATCAG
ACTAACAGTGGATCTCTCGGCAGAAACCCTACAAGCCAGAAGAGAGTGGGGGCCAATATTCAACATTCTT
AAAGAAAAGAATTTTCAACCCAGAATTTCATATCCAGCCAAACTAAGCTTCATAAGTGAAGGAGAAATAA
AATACTTTATAGACAAGCAAATGTTGAGAGATTTTGTCACCACCAGGCCTGCCCTAAAAGAGCTCCTGAA
GGAAGCACTAAACATGGAAAGGAACAACCGGTACCAGCCGCTGCAAAATCATGCCAAAATGGATTATAAG
GACGACGACGACAAGTAGGAATTCTGCAGATATCCAGCACAGTGGCGGCCGCTCGAGTCTAGAGGGCCCG
TTTAAACCCGCTGATCAGCCTCGACTGTGCCTTCTAGTTGCCAGCCATCTGTTGTTTGCCCCTCCCCCGT
GCCTTCCTTGACCCTGGAAGGTGCCACTCCCACTGTCCTTTCCTAATAAAATGAGGAAATTGCATCGCAT
TGTCTGAGTAGGTGTCATTCTATTCTGGGGGGTGGGGTGGGGCAGGACAGCAAGGGGGAGGATTGGGAAG
ACAATAGCAGGCATGCTGGGGATGCGGTGGGCTCTATGGCTTCTGAGGCGGAAAGAACCAGCTGGGGCTC
TAGGGGGTATCCCC
[124 nt withheld, positions 2325-2448]
C
[91 nt withheld, positions 2450-2540]
A
[49 nt withheld, positions 2542-2590]
CCTTTGACGTTGGAGTCCACGTTCTTT
[37 nt withheld, positions 2618-2654]
ACCCTATCTCGGTCTATTCTTTTGATTTATAAGGGATTTTGCCGATTTCGGCCTATTGGTTAAAAAATGA
GCTGATTTAACAAAAATTTAACGCGAATTAATTCTGTGGAATGTGTGTCAGTTAGGGTGTGGAAAGTCCC
CAGGCTCCCCAGCAGGCAGAAGTATGCAAAGCATGCATCTCAATTAGTCAGCAACCAGGTGTGGAAAGTC
CCCAGGCTCCCCAGCAGGCAGAAGTATGCAAAGCATGCATCTCAATTAGTCAGCAACCATAGTCCCGCCC
CTCACTCCGCCCATCCCGCCCCTAACTCCGCCCAGTTCCGCCCATTCTCCGCCCCATGGCTGACTAATTT
TTTTTATTTATGCAGAGGCCGAGGCCGCCTCTGCCTCTGAGCTATTCCAGAAGTAGTGAGGAGGCTTTTT
TGGAGGCCTAGGCTTTTGCAAAAAGCTCCCGGGGCCGCCACCATGACCGAGTACAAGCCCACGGTGCGCC
TCGCCACCCGCGACGACGTCCCCCGGGCCGTACGCACCCTCGCCGCCGCGTTCGCCGACTACCCCGCCAC
GCGCCACACCGTCGACCCGGACCGCCACATCGAGCGGGTCACCGAGCTGCAAGAACTCTTCCTCACGCGC
GTCGGGCTCGACATCGGCAAGGTGTGGGTCGCGGACGACGGCGCCGCGGTGGCGGTCTGGACCACGCCGG
AGAGCGTCGAAGCGGGGGCGGTGTTCGCCGAGATCGGCCCGCGCATGGCCGAGTTGAGCGGTTCCCGGCT
GGCCGCGCAGCAACAGATGGAAGGCCTCCTGGCGCCGCACCGGCCCAAGGAGCCCGCGTGGTTCCTGGCC
ACCGTCGGCGTCTCGCCCGACCACCAGGGCAAGGGTCTGGGCAGCGCCGTCGTGCTCCCCGGAGTGGAGG
CGGCCGAGCGCGCCGGGGTGCCCGCCTTCCTGGAGACCTCCGCGCCCCGCAACCTCCCCTTCTACGAGCG
GCTCGGCTTCACCGTCACCGCCGACGTCGAGGTGCCCGAAGGACCGCGCACCTGGTGCATGACCCGCAAG
CCCGGTGCCTGATTCGAAATGACCGACCAAGCGACGCCCAACCTGCCATCACGAGATTTCGATTCCACCG
CCGCCTTCTATGAAAGGTTGGGCTTCGGAATCGTTTTCCGGGACGCCGGCTGGATGATCCTCCAGCGCGG
GGATCTCATGCTGGAGTTCTTCGCCCACCCCAACTTGTTTATTGCAGCTTATAATGGTTACAAATAAAGC
AATAGCATCACAAATTTCACAAATAAAGCATTTTTTTCACTGCATTCTAGTTGTGGTTTGTCCAAACTCA
TCAATGTATCTTATCATGTCTGTATACCGTCGACCTCTAGCTAGAGCTTGGCGTAATCATGGTCATAGCT
GTTTCCTGTGTGAAATTGTTATCCGCTCACAATTCCACACAACATACGAGCCGGAAGCATAAAGTGTAAA
GCCTGGGGTGCCTAATGAGTGAGCTAACTCACATTAATTGCGTTGCGCTCACTGCCCGCTTTCCAGTCGG
GAAACCTGTCGTGCCAGCTGCATTAATGAATCGGCCAACGCGCGGGGAGAGGCGGTTTGCGTATTGGGCG
CTCTTCCGCTTCCTCGCTCACTGACTCGCTGCGCTCGGTCGTTCGGCTGCGGCGAGCGGTATCAGCTCAC
TCAAAGGCGGTAATACGGTTATCCACAGAATCAGGGGATAACGCAGGAAAGAACATGTGAGCAAAAGGCC
AGCAAAAGGCCAGGAACCGTAAAAAGGCCGCGTTGCTGGCGTTTTTCCATAGGCTCCGCCCCCCTGACGA
GCATCACAAAAATCGACGCTCAAGTCAGAGGTGGCGAAACCCGACAGGACTATAAAGATACCAGGCGTTT
CCCCCTGGAAGCTCCCTCGTGCGCTCTCCTGTTCCGACCCTGCCGCTTACCGGATACCTGTCCGCCTTTC
TCCCTTCGGGAAGCGTGGCGCTTTCTCATAGCTCACGCTGTAGGTATCTCAGTTCGGTGTAGGTCGTTCG
CTCCAAGCTGGGCTGTGTGCACGAACCCCCCGTTCAGCCCGACCGCTGCGCCTTATCCGGTAACTATCGT
CTTGAGTCCAACCCGGTAAGACACGACTTATCGCCACTGGCAGCAGCCACTGGTAACAGGATTAGCAGAG
CGAGGTATGTAGGCGGTGCTACAGAGTTCTTGAAGTGGTGGCCTAACTACGGCTACACTAGAAGAACAGT
ATTTGGTATCTGCGCTCTGCTGAAGCCAGTTACCTTCGGAAAAAGAGTTGGTAGCTCTTGATCCGGCAAA
CAAACCACCGCTGGTAGCGGTGGTTTTTTTGTTTGCAAGCAGCAGATTACGCGCAGAAAAAAAGGATCTC
AAGAAGATCCTTTGATCTTTTCTACGGGGTCTGACGCTCAGTGGAACGAAAACTCACGTTAAGGGATTTT
GGTCATGAGATTATCAAAAAGGATCTTCACCTAGATCCTTTTAAATTAAAAATGAAGTTTTAAATCAATC
TAAAGTATATATGAGTAAACTTGGTCTGACAGTTACCAATGCTTAATCAGTGAGGCACCTATCTCAGCGA
TCTGTCTATTTCGTTCATCCATAGTTGCCTGACTCCCCGTCGTGTAGATAACTACGATACGGGAGGGCTT
ACCATCTGGCCCCAGTGCTGCAATGATACCGCGAGACCCACGCTCACCGGCTCCAGATTTATCAGCAATA
AACCAGCCAGCCGGAAGGGCCGAGCGCAGAAGTGGTCCTGCAACTTTATCCGCCTCCATCCAGTCTATTA
ATTGTTGCCGGGAAGCTAGAGTAAGTAGTTCGCCAGTTAATAGTTTGCGCAACGTTGTTGCCATTGCTAC
AGGCATCGTGGTGTCACGCTCGTCGTTTGGTATGGCTTCATTCAGCTCCGGTTCCCAACGATCAAGGCGA
GTTACATGATCCCCCATGTTGTGCAAAAAAGCGGTTAGCTCCTTCGGTCCTCCGATCGTTGTCAGAAGTA
AGTTGGCCGCAGTGTTATCACTCATGGTTATGGCAGCACTGCATAATTCTCTTACTGTCATGCCATCCGT
AAGATGCTTTTCTGTGACTGGTGAGTACTCAACCAAGTCATTCTGAGAATAGTGTATGCGGCGACCGAGT
TGCTCTTGCCCGGCGTCAATACGGGATAATACCGCGCCACATAGCAGAACTTTAAAAGTGCTCATCATTG
GAAAACGTTCTTCGGGGCGAAAACTCTCAAGGATCTTACCGCTGTTGAGATCCAGTTCGATGTAACCCAC
TCGTGCACCCAACTGATCTTCAGCATCTTTTACTTTCACCAGCGTTTCTGGGTGAGCAAAAACAGGAAGG
CAAAATGCCGCAAAAAAGGGAATAAGGGCGACACGGAAATGTTGAATACTCATACTCTTCCTTTTTCAAT
ATTATTGAAGCATTTATCAGGGTTATTGTCTCATGAGCGGATACATATTTGAATGTATTTAGAAAAATAA
ACAAATAGGGGTTCCGCGCACATTTCCCCGAAAAGTGCCACCTGACGTC
